Addgene plasmid #173894: pMT85_P438-mEOS3.2_GentaR
Purpose: Transposon allowing the expression of the fluorescent protein mEos3.2 in multiple mycoplasma species, under the control of the P438 promoter
Depositing lab: Yonathan Arfi. Depositing organization: INRAE Centre de Recherche de Bordeaux. Publication: Imaging Minimal Bacteria at the Nanoscale: a Reliable and Versatile Process to Perform Single-Molecule Localization Microscopy in Mycoplasmas. Rideau F, Villa A, Belzanne P, Verdier E, Hosy E, Arfi Y. Microbiol Spectr. 2022 Jun 29;10(3):e0064522. doi: 10.1128/spectrum.00645-22. Epub 2022 May 31. PubMed 35638916.
Backbone
  Vector backbone: pMT85-2res
  Total vector size (bp): 6090
  Vector type: Bacterial Expression
Growth in bacteria
  Bacterial resistance: Gentamicin, 10 μg/mL
  Growth temperature: 37°C
  Growth strain: DH5alpha
  Copy number: Unknown
Gene/Insert
  Gene/Insert name: mEos3.2
  Species: Lobophyllia hemprichii
  Insert size (bp): 680
  Promoter: P438
  Cloning method: Unknown
  Sequencing primers: 5′ GATAAAGTCCGTATAATTGTG
Terms and licenses: Academic/Nonprofit Terms; Industry Terms: Not Available to Industry
How to cite: pMT85_P438-mEOS3.2_GentaR was a gift from Yonathan Arfi (Addgene plasmid # 173894 ; http://n2t.net/addgene:173894 ; RRID:Addgene_173894)
