[The description below was written by a language model from this plasmid's Addgene catalogue record and pLannotate feature annotations shown in this document.]
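Description:
pMT85_P438-mEOS3.2_GentaR is a transposon-delivery plasmid built on the pMT85-2res backbone and designed to express the fluorescent protein mEos3.2 in multiple mycoplasma species. It is maintained in E. coli through a high-copy ColE1/pUC-type origin. Selection uses gentamicin, conferred by the bifunctional aacA-aphD aminoglycoside-modifying enzyme gene (an acetyltransferase/phosphotransferase that also acts on kanamycin and tobramycin). The catalogue lists the vector at about 6.1 kb, and the sequenced record is 6,044 nt. The annotation also picks up remnants of a pBluescript-type cloning vector: fragments of the CAP site, lac promoter, lac operator, lacZα, lacI and a multiple cloning site. These appear to be backbone leftovers rather than functional parts of the design.

The payload is the roughly 680 bp mEos3.2 coding sequence, a monomeric, rapidly maturing photoconvertible protein derived from the coral Lobophyllia hemprichii. According to the record it is driven by the P438 promoter. That promoter is not annotated in the feature table, though the short region upstream of the reading frame is presumably where it lies. A transposase gene with homology to an Enterococcus faecalis insertion-element transposase is also present and supplies the activity needed to move the transposon into the host chromosome. The transposon ends and the "res" sites implied by the backbone name are not annotated, so the exact boundaries of the mobilised segment cannot be determined from this table.

The associated work concerns single-molecule localization microscopy in mycoplasmas. The photoconversion of mEos3.2 suits such super-resolution imaging, and chromosomal insertion allows expression in these minimal bacteria.
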