Features (pLannotate 1.2.2; 10 found; start..end, strand, type, name):
     76..753     +  CDS            mEos3.2: mEos3.2 is a photoconvertible green/yellow fluorescent protein published in 2012, derived from Lobophyllia hemprichii. It is reported to be a rapidly-maturing monomer with moderate acid sensitivity.
   1027..1045    +  protein_bind   CAP binding site (fragment): CAP binding activates transcription in the presence of cAMP. E. coli catabolite activator protein
   1060..1087    +  promoter       lac UV5 promoter (fragment): E. coli lac promoter with an "up" mutation
   1098..1114    +  protein_bind   lac operator: The lac repressor binds to the lac operator to inhibit transcription in E. coli. This inhibition can be relieved by adding lactose or isopropyl-β-D-thiogalactopyranoside (IPTG). lac repressor encoded by lacI
   1202..1361    +  CDS            lacZα (fragment): LacZα fragment of β-galactosidase; lacZ fragment
   2135..3571    +  CDS            aacA-aphD (sequence partly withheld): AACA_ENTFA - Experimental evidence at protein level: Swiss-Prot protein existence level 1. Involved in resistance to gentamicin, tobramycin, and kanamycin. Tobramycin and kanamycin resistance is due to the ACC activity, specified by N-terminal region. The C-terminal region is a kinase that phosphorylates several 4,6-disubstituted aminoglycosides. From Enterococcus faecalis (strain ATCC 700802 / V583).
   3666..4254    +  rep_origin     ori: high-copy-number ColE1/pMB1/pBR322/pUC origin of replication
   4437..4489    +  CDS            lacI (fragment): lac repressor; lacI; The lac repressor binds to the lac operator to inhibit transcription in E. coli. This inhibition can be relieved by adding lactose or isopropyl-β-D-thiogalactopyranoside (IPTG).
   4762..5931    +  CDS            TRA6_ENTFA: Protein inferred from homology: Swiss-Prot protein existence level 3. Required for the transposition of the insertion element. From Enterococcus faecalis (strain ATCC 700802 / V583).
   6013..6030    +  misc_feature   MCS (fragment): pBluescript multiple cloning site
>Addgene plasmid #173894 | pMT85_P438-mEOS3.2_GentaR | addgene full sequence | sequence record 352024 | Addgene NGS Result
GATAAAGTCCGTATAATTGTGTAAAAACCCATAGCTTTGGACACACACTAGTTTAGTATTTAGAATTAAT
AAAGTATGTCAGCTATTAAACCAGATATGAAAATTAAATTAAGAATGGAAGGAAATGTAAATGGACATCA
TTTTGTAATAGATGGAGATGGTACTGGTAAACCATTTGAAGGTAAACAATCAATGGATTTAGAAGTTAAA
GAAGGTGGTCCATTACCATTTGCTTTTGATATTTTAACTACTGCTTTTCATTATGGTAATAGAGTTTTTG
CTAAATATCCAGATAATATTCAAGATTATTTTAAACAATCATTTCCAAAAGGTTATTCATGAGAAAGATC
ATTAACTTTTGAAGATGGTGGTATTTGTAATGCTAGAAATGATATTACTATGGAAGGTGATACTTTTTAT
AATAAAGTTAGATTTTATGGTACTAATTTTCCAGCTAATGGTCCAGTTATGCAAAAAAAAACTTTAAAAT
GAGAACCATCAACTGAAAAAATGTATGTTAGAGATGGTGTTTTAACTGGTGATATTGAAATGGCTTTATT
ATTAGAAGGTAATGCTCATTATAGATGTGATTTTAGAACTACTTATAAAGCTAAAGAAAAAGGTGTTAAA
TTACCAGGTGCTCATTTTGTTGATCATTGTATTGAAATTTTATCACATGATAAAGATTATAATAAAGTTA
AATTATATGAACATGCTGTTGCTCATTCAGGTTTACCAGATAATGCTAGAAGATAGCTTAAGAAATTAAA
GTTGGTTCATTCAAAGTTACAATTCGTTTAAAAAGTGAATAATTAATTATTAATTAATTTATTAAAAAAC
AACCAAAAGGTTGTTTTTTATTTTTTAAATCTAGTGGATCTCATAAAAATGTATCCTAAATCAAATATCG
GACAAGCAGTGTCTGATATAACAAAAAATCGATTTAATAGACACATTAACAGCACTGTTTTTATGTGTGC
GATAATTTATAATATTTCGGACGGTTGCGGATCCACCCGCAATTACTGTGAGTTAGCTCACTCATTAGGC
ACCCCAGGCTTTACACTTTATACTTCCGGCTCGTATATTGTGTGGAATTGTGAGCGGATAACAATTTCAC
ACAGGAAACAGCTATGACCTTGATTACGGAATTCACGGCCGGGGGGGCCACCCCACCAATTGACGCGGCC
GCAACTCTAGAGGATTCATCGGCCGTCGTTTTACAACGTCGTGACTGGGAAAACCCTGGCGTTACCCAAC
TTAATCGCCTTGCAGCACATCCCCCTTTCGCCAGCTGGCGTAATAGCGAAGAGGCCCGCACCGATCGCCC
TTCCCAACAGTTGCGCAGCCTGAATGGCGAATGGCGCTTTGCCTGGTTTCCGGCACCAGAAGCGGTGCCG
GAAAGCTGGCTGGAGTGCGATCTTCCTGAGGCCGATACTGTCGTCGTCCCCTCAAACTGGCAGATGCACG
GTTACGATGCGCCCATCTACACCAACGTGACCTATCCCATTACGGTCAATCCGCCGTTTGTTCCCACGGA
GAATCCGACGGGTTGTTACTCGCTCACATTTAATGTTGATGAAAGCTGGCTACAGGAAGGCCAGACGCGA
ATTATTTTTGATGGCTAGAAGCTTTAGGATGAATGGATTTATTCTTCAAGAAAATACATCAATTTTGATA
AGTAGAAATGGTAAAAACATTGTATAGCATTTTACACAGGAGTCTGGACTTGACTGAGTTTATGGAAGAA
GTTTTAATTGATGATAATATGGTTTTTGATATTGATAATTTAAAAGGATTTCTTAATGATACCAGTTCAT
TTGGGTTTATAGCTAAAGAAAATAATAAAATTATAGGATTTGCATATTGCTATACACTTTTAAGACCTGA
TGGAAAAACAATGTTTTATTTACACTCAATAGGAATGTTACCTAACTATCAAGACAAAGGTTATGGTTCA
AAATTATTATCTTTTATTAAGGAATATTCTAAAGAGATTGGTTGTTCTGAAATGTTTTTAATAACTGATA
AAGGTAATCCTAGAGCTTGCCATGTATATGAAAAATTAGGTGGTAAAAATGATTATAAAGATGAAATAGT
ATATGTATATGATTATGAAAAAGGTGATAAATAAATGAATATAGTTGAAAATGAAATATGTATAAGAACT
TTAATAGATGATGATTTTCCTTTGATGTTAAAATGGTTAACTGATGAAAGAGTATTAGAATTTTATGGTG
GTAGAGATAAAAAATATACATTAGAATCATTAAAAAAACATTATACAGAGCCTTGGGAAGATGAAGTTTT
TAGAGTAATTATTGAATATAACAATGTTCCTATTGGATATGGACAAATATATAAAATGTATGATGAGTTA
TATACTGATTATCATTATCCAAAAACTGATGAGATAGTCTATGGTATGGATCAATTTATAGGAGAGCCAA
ATTATTGGAGTAAAGGAATTGGTACAAGATATATTAAATTGATTTTTGAATTTTTGAAAAAAGAAAGAAA
TGCTAATGCAGTTATTTTAGACCCTCATAAAAATAATCCAAGAGCAATAAGGGCATACCAAAAATCTGGT
TTTAGAATTATTGAAGATTTGCCAGAACATGAATTACACGAGGGCAAAAAAGAAGATTGTTATTTAATGG
AATATAGATATGATGATAATGCCACAAATGTTAAGGCAATGAAATATTTAATTGAGCATTACTTTGATAA
TTTCAAAGTAGATAGTATTGAAATAATCGGTAGTGGTTATGATAGTGTGGCATATTTAGTTAATAATGAA
TACATTTTTAAAACAAAATTTAGTACTAATAAGAAAAAAGGTTATGCAAAAGAAAAAGCAATATATAATT
TTTTAAATACAAATTTAGAAACTAATGTAAAAATTCCTAATATTGAATATTCGTATATTAGTGATGAATT
ATCTATACTAGGTTATAAAGAAATTAAAGGAACTTTTTTAACACCAGAAATTTATTCTACTATGTCAGAA
GAAGAACAAAATTTGTTAAAACGAGATATTGCCAGTTTTTTAAGACAAATGCACGGTTTAGATTAT
[432 nt withheld, positions 3077-3508]
AATATTAAACAGGAATTTATCGAAAATGGTAGAAAAGAAATTTATAAAAGGACTTATAAAGATTAATAAA
GATCTACGAAGGCATGACCAAAATCCCTTAACGTGAGTTTTCGTTCCACTGAGCGTCAGACCCCGTAGAA
AAGATCAAAGGATCTTCTTGAGATCCTTTTTTTCTGCGCGTAATCTGCTGCTTGCAAACAAAAAAACCAC
CGCTACCAGCGGTGGTTTGTTTGCCGGATCAAGAGCTACCAACTCTTTTTCCGAAGGTAACTGGCTTCAG
CAGAGCGCAGATACCAAATACTGTTCTTCTAGTGTAGCCGTAGTTAGGCCACCACTTCAAGAACTCTGTA
GCACCGCCTACATACCTCGCTCTGCTAATCCTGTTACCAGTGGCTGCTGCCAGTGGCGATAAGTCGTGTC
TTACCGGGTTGGACTCAAGACGATAGTTACCGGATAAGGCGCAGCGGTCGGGCTGAACGGGGGGTTCGTG
CACACAGCCCAGCTTGGAGCGAACGACCTACACCGAACTGAGATACCTACAGCGTGAGCTATGAGAAAGC
GCCACGCTTCCCGAAGGGAGAAAGGCGGACAGGTATCCGGTAAGCGGCAGGGTCGGAACAGGAGAGCGCA
CGAGGGAGCTTCCAGGGGGAAACGCCTGGTATCTTTATAGTCCTGTCGGGTTTCGCCACCTCTGACTTGA
GCGTCGATTTTTGTGATGCTCGTCAGGGGGGCGGAGCCTATGGAAAAACGCCAGCAACGCGGCCTTTTTA
CGGTTCCTGGCCTTTTGCTGGCCTTTTGCTCACATGTTCTTTCCTGCGTTATCCCCTGATTCTGTGGATA
ACCGTATTACCGCCTTTGAGTGAGCTGATACCGCTCGCCGCAGCCGAACGACCGAGCGCAGCGAGTCAGT
GAGCGAGGAAGCGGAAGAGCGCCCAATACGCAAACCGCCTCTCCCCGCGCGTTGGCCGATTCATTAATGC
ACGCTAGCGGATCTCATAAAAATGTATCCTAAATCAAATATCGGACAAGCAGTGTCTGTTATAACAAAAA
ATCGATTTAATAGACACATTAACAGCACTGTTTTTATGTGTGCGATAATTTATAATATTTCGGACGGTTG
CGGTACCCTTTTACACAATTATACGGACTTTATCCTGCAGGGGCCCAATTGTGTAAAAGTAAAAAGGCCA
TATAACAGTCCTTTTACGGTACAATGTTTTTAACGACAAAAACATACCCAGGAGGACTTTTACATGACCC
AAGTACATTTTACACTGAAAAGCGAAGAGATTCAAAGCATTATTGAATATTCTGTAAAGGATGACGTTTC
TAAAAATATTTTAACAACGGTATTTAATCAACTAATGGAAAATCAACGAACAGAATATATTCAAGCAAAA
GAATATGAACGAACAGAAAACCGACAAAGTCAACGAAATGGCTATTATGAGCGCAGCTTTACGACACGTG
TAGGCACGCTAGAATTAAAAGTACCCAGAACACGTGATGGCCATTTTTCACCCACAGTGTTTGAACGTTA
TCAACGAAACGAAAAAGCCCTCATGGCTTCAATGTTGGAAATGTATGTATCAGGCGTTTCAACTCGTAAA
GTATCAAAAATTGTGGAAGAACTTTGTGGTAAATCCGTCTCTAAGTCCTTCGTTTCTAGCTTAACAGAAC
AGCTAGAACCTATGGTTAACGAGTGACAGAATCGTTTATTATCAGAAAAAAATTATCCTTACTTAATGAC
CGATGTACTCTATATAAAAGTACGAGAAGAAAATCGAGTACTCTCAAAAAGCTGTCATATAGCGATTGGA
ATAACCAAAGATGGCGACCGTGAAATTATCGGCTTCATGATTCAAAGTGGCGAAAGCGAAGAGACCTGGA
CAACATTTTTTGAATACCTAAAAGAACGCGGTTTACAAGGTACGGAACTCGTTATTTCTGATGCGCACAA
AGGATTAGTCTCTGCCATTAGAAAATCCTTCACCAACGTAAGTTGGCAAAGATGCCAAGTTCACTTCCTA
AGAAATATCTTTACCACCATTCCTAAAAAAAATTCAAAATCTTTCAGAGAAGCTGTTAAAGGAATTTTTA
AGTTCACAGATATTAACTTAGCGCGTGAGGCTAAAAATCGATTGATTCATGATTATATCGATCAACCAAA
ATATTCAAAAGCTTGCGCATCATTGGATGATGGATTCGAAGACGCCTTTCAATATACCGTACAAGGAAAT
TCCCACAATCGACTAAAGAGTACCAATCTAATTGAACGACTGAATCAAGAAGTACGCAGAAGAGAAAAGA
TTATTCGCATCTTCCCCAATCAAACATCAGCCAATCGCTTAATTGGAGCCGTTCTTATGGACCTACATGA
TGAATGGATTTATTCTTCAAGAAAATACATCAATTTTGATAAGTAGAAATGGTAAAAACATTGTATAGCA
TTTTACACAGGAGTCTGGACTTGACTCACTTCCTTTATTATTTTTCATTTTTTTGACCTCGAGGGGGGGC
CCACCATACAGCTGAC
